>Addgene plasmid #108179 | UBQ10:sXVE:(MCS)-S11 | addgene full sequence | sequence record 208471 | Addgene NGS Result
ATCCGTCGAAGCTAGCTTGGGTCCCGCTCAGAAGAACTCGTCAAGAAGGCGATAGAAGGCGATGCGCTGC
GAATCGGGAGCGGCGATACCGTAAAGCACGAGGAAGCGGTCAGCCCATTCGCCGCCAAGCTCTTCAGCAA
TATCACGGGTAGCCAACGCTATGTCCTGATAGCGGTCCGCCACACCCAGCCGGCCACAGTCGATGAATCC
AGAAAAGCGGCCATTTTCCACCATGATATTCGGCAAGCAGGCATCGCCATGGGTCACGACGAGATCCTCG
CCGTCGGGCATGCGCGCCTTGAGCCTGGCGAACAGTTCGGCTGGCGCGAGCCCCTGATGCTCTTCGTCCA
GATCATCCTGATCGACAAGACCGGCTTCCATCCGAGTACGTGCTCGCTCGATGCGATGTTTCGCTTGGTG
GTCGAATGGGCAGGTAGCCGGATCAAGCGTATGCAGCCGCCGCATTGCATCAGCCATGATGGATACTTTC
TCGGCAGGAGCAAGGTGAGATGACAGGAGATCCTGCCCCGGCACTTCGCCCAATAGCAGCCAGTCCCTTC
CCGCTTCAGTGACAACGTCGAGCACAGCTGCGCAAGGAACGCCCGTCGTGGCCAGCCACGATAGCCGCGC
TGCCTCGTCCTGCAGTTCATTCAGGGCACCGGACAGGTCGGTCTTGACAAAAAGAACCGGGCGCCCCTGC
GCTGACAGCCGGAACACGGCGGCATCAGAGCAGCCGATTGTCTGTTGTGCCCAGTCATAGCCGAATAGCC
TCTCCACCCAAGCGGCCGGAGAACCTGCGTGCAATCCATCTTGTTCAATCCAAGCTCCCATGGGCCCTCG
ACTAGAGTCGAGATCTGGATTGAGAGTGAATATGAGACTCTAATTGGATACCGAGGGGAATTTATGGAAC
GTCAGTGGAGCATTTTTGACAAGAAATATTTGCTAGCTGATAGTGACCTTAGGCGACTTTTGAACGCGCA
ATAATGGTTTCTGACGTATGTGCTTAGCTCATTAAACTCCAGAAACCCGCGGCTGAGTGGCTCCTTCAAC
GTTGCGGTTCTGTCAGTTCCAAACGTAAAACGGCTTGTCCCGCGTCATCGGCGGGGGTCATAACGTGACT
CCCTTAATTCTCCGCTCATGATCTTGATCCCCTGCGCCATCAGATCCTTGGCGGCAAGAAAGCCATCCAG
TTTACTTTGCAGGGCTTCCCAACCTTACCAGAGGGCGCCCCAGCTGGCAATTCCGGTTCGCTTGCTGTCC
ATAAAACCGCCCAGTCTAGCTATCGCCATGTAAGCCCACTGCAAGCTACCTGCTTTCTCTTTGCGCTTGC
GTTTTCCCTTGTCCAGATAGCCCAGTAGCTGACATTCATCCGGGGTCAGCACCGTTTCTGCGGACTGGCT
TTCTACGTGTTCCGCTTCCTTTAGCAGCCCTTGCGCCCTGAGTGCTTGCGGCAGCGTGAAGCTTCGACGA
GTCAGTAATAAACGGCGTCAAAGTGGTTGCAGCCGGCACACACGAGTCGTGTTTATCAACTCAAAGCACA
AATACTTTTCCTCAACCTAAAAATAAGGCAATTAGCCAAAAACAACTTTGCGTGTAAACAACGCTCAATA
CACGTGTCATTTTATTATTAGCTATTGCTTCACCGCCTTAGCTTTCTCGTGACCTAGTCGTCCTCGTCTT
TTCTTCTTCTTCTTCTATAAAACAATACCCAAAGAGCTCTTCTTCTTCACAATTCAGATTTCAATTTCTC
AAAATCTTAAAAACTTTCTCTCAATTCTCTCTACCGTGATCAAGGTAAATTTCTGTGTTCCTTATTCTCT
CAAAATCTTCGATTTTGTTTTCGTTCGATCCCAATTTCGTATATGTTCTTTGGTTTAGATTCTGTTAATC
TTAGATCGAAGACGATTTTCTGGGTTTGATCGTTAGATATCATCTTAATTCTCGATTAGGGTTTCATAGA
TATCATCCGATTTGTTCAAATAATTTGAGTTTTGTCGAATAATTACTCTTCGATTTGTGATTTCTATCTA
GTTCTGGTGTTAGTTTCTAGTTTGTGCGATCGAATTTGTCGATTAATCTGAGTTTTTCTGATTAACAGAC
TAGCCCGCGGAAAATGAAGGCTCTTACTGCTAGACAACAAGAAGTTTTTGATCTTATTAGAGATCATATT
TCTCAAACTGGAATGCCTCCTACTAGAGCTGAAATTGCTCAAAGACTTGGATTTAGGTCTCCTAATGCTG
CTGAAGAACATCTTAAGGCTCTTGCTAGAAAGGGAGTTATTGAAATTGTTTCTGGAGCTTCAAGAGGAAT
TAGACTTCTTCAAGAAGAAGAAGAAGGACTTCCTCTTGTTGGAAGAGTTGCTGCTGGAGAACCTTCTTCT
GCTCCTCCTACTGATGTTTCTCTTGGAGATGAACTTCATCTTGATGGAGAAGATGTTGCTATGGCTCATG
CTGATGCTCTTGATGATTTTGATCTTGATATGCTTGGAGATGGAGATTCTCCTGGACCTGGATTTACTCC
TCATGATTCTGCTCCTTATGGAGCACTTGATATGGCTGATTTTGAATTTGAACAAATGTTTACTGATGCT
CTTGGAATTGATGAATATGGAGGAGATCCTTCTGCTGGAGATATGAGAGCTGCTAATCTTTGGCCTTCTC
CTCTTATGATTAAGAGGTCTAAGAAGAACTCTCTTGCTCTTTCTCTTACTGCTGACCAAATGGTTTCTGC
TCTTCTTGATGCTGAACCTCCTATTCTTTATTCTGAATATGATCCTACTAGACCTTTTTCTGAGGCTTCT
ATGATGGGACTTCTTACTAATCTTGCTGATAGAGAACTTGTTCATATGATTAATTGGGCTAAGAGAGTTC
CTGGATTTGTTGATCTTACTCTTCATGACCAAGTTCATCTTCTTGAATGTGCTTGGCTTGAAATTCTTAT
GATTGGACTTGTTTGGAGGTCTATGGAACATCCTGTTAAACTTCTTTTTGCTCCTAATCTTCTTCTTGAT
AGAAATCAAGGAAAGTGTGTTGAAGGAATGGTTGAAATTTTTGATATGCTTCTTGCTACTTCTTCAAGAT
TTAGAATGATGAATCTTCAAGGAGAAGAATTTGTTTGTCTTAAGTCTATTATTCTTCTTAATTCTGGAGT
TTATACTTTTCTTTCTTCTACTCTTAAGTCTCTTGAAGAAAAGGATCATATTCATAGAGTTCTTGATAAG
ATTACTGATACTCTTATTCATCTTATGGCTAAGGCTGGACTTACTCTTCAACAACAACATCAAAGACTTG
CTCAACTTCTTCTTATTCTTTCTCATATTAGACATATGTCTAATAAGGGAATGGAACATCTTTATTCTAT
GAAGTGTAAGAATGTTGTTCCTCTTTATGATCTTCTTCTTGAAATGCTTGATGCTCATAGACTTCATGCT
CCTACTTCAAGAGGAGGAGCTTCTGTTGAAGAAACTGACCAATCTCATCTTGCTACTGCTGGATCTACTT
CTTCTCATTCTCTTCAAAAGTATTATATTACTGGAGAAGCTGAAGGATTTCCTGCTACTGTTTGAAGATC
TTGATCAAGCTCCCTGGCCAATTCCCAGAGATGTTAGCTGAAATCATCACTAATCAGATACCAAAATATT
CAAATGGAAATATCAAATAGCTTCTGTTTCATCAAAAATGACTCGACCTAACTGAGTAAGCATGCTTGTT
CGAGTATTATGGCATTGGGAAAACTGTTTTTCTTGTACCATTTGTTGTGCTTGTAATTTACTGTGTTTTT
TATTCGGTTTTCGCTATCGAACTGTGAAATGGAAATGGATGGAGAAGAGTTAATGAATGATATGGTCCTT
TTGTTCATTCTCAAATTAATATTATTTGTTTTTTCTCTTATTTGTTGTGTGTTGAATTTGAAATTATAAG
AGATATGCAAACATTTTGTTTTGAGTAAAAATGTGTCAAATCGTGGCCTCTAATGACCGAAGTTAATATG
AGGAGTAAAACATCCCAAACGCGGCCGCAACCGGTCTTGCATCCAGCTGGGCTGCAGGTCGAGGCTAAAA
AACTAATCGCATTATCATCCCCTCGACGTACTGTACATATAACCACTGGTTTTATATACAGCAGTACTGT
ACATATAACCACTGGTTTTATATACAGCAGTCGACGTACTGTACATATAACCACTGGTTTTATATACAGC
AGTACTGTACATATAACCACTGGTTTTATATACAGCAGTCGAGGTAAGATTAGATATGGATATGTATATG
GATATGTATATGGTGGTAATGCCATGTAATATGCTCGACTCTAGGATCTTCGCAAGACCCTTCCTCTATA
TAAGGAAGTTCATTTCATTTGGAGAGGACACGCTGAAGCTAGTCGACTCTAGCCAAATCTAGGGGATCCG
GCGCGCCCGGGTTAATTAACTCGAGTCTAGTGGTGGAGGGTCTGGTGGCGGATCAACCAGTGAAAAGCGT
GACCACATGGTCCTTCTTGAGTATGTAACTGCTGCTGGGATTACAGATGCTAGCTAAATCGAGCTCGAAT
TTCCCCGATCGTTCAAACATTTGGCAATAAAGTTTCTTAAGATTGAATCCTGTTGCCGGTCTTGCGATGA
TTATCATATAATTTCTGTTGAATTACGTTAAGCATGTAATAATTAACATGTAATGCATGACGTTATTTAT
GAGATGGGTTTTTATGATTAGAGTCCCGCAATTATACATTTAATACGCGATAGAAAACAAAATATAGCGC
GCAAACTAGGATAAATTATCGCGCGCGGTGTCATCTATGTTACTAGATCGGGGAATTCAGATCGGCTGAG
TGGCTCCTTCAACGTTGCGGTTCTGTCAGTTCCAAACGTAAAACGGCTTGTCCCGCGTCATCGGCGGGGG
TCATAACGTGACTCCCTTAATTCTCCGCTCATGATCAGATTGTCGTTTCCCGCCTTCAGTTTAAACTATC
AGTGTTTGACAGGATATATTGGCGGGTAAACCTAAGAGAAAAGAGCGTTTATTAGAATAATCGGATATTT
AAAAGGGCGTGAAAAGGTTTATCCGTTCGTCCATTTGTATGTGCATGCCAACCACAGGGTTCCCCAGATC
TGGCGCCGGCCAGCGAGACGAGCAAGATTGGCCGCCGCCCGAAACGATCCGACAGCGCGCCCAGCACAGG
TGCGCAGGCAAATTGCACCAACGCATACAGCGCCAGCAGAATGCCATAGTGGGCGGTGACGTCGTTCGAG
TGAACCAGATCGCGCAGGAGGCCCGGCAGCACCGGCATAATCAGGCCGATGCCGACAGCGTCGAGCGCGA
CAGTGCTCAGAATTACGATCAGGGGTATGTTGGGTTTCACGTCTGGCCTCCGGACCAGCCTCCGCTGGTC
CGATTGAACGCGCGGATTCTTTATCACTGATAAGTTGGTGGACATATTATGTTTATCAGTGATAAAGTGT
CAAGCATGACAAAGTTGCAGCCGAATACAGTGATCCGTGCCGCCCTGGACCTGTTGAACGAGGTCGGCGT
AGACGGTCTGACGACACGCAAACTGGCGGAACGGTTGGGGGTTCAGCAGCCGGCGCTTTACTGGCACTTC
AGGAACAAGCGGGCGCTGCTCGACGCACTGGCCGAAGCCATGCTGGCGGAGAATCATACGCATTCGGTGC
CGAGAGCCGACGACGACTGGCGCTCATTTCTGATCGGGAATGCCCGCAGCTTCAGGCAGGCGCTGCTCGC
CTACCGCGATGGCGCGCGCATCCATGCCGGCACGCGACCGGGCGCACCGCAGATGGAAACGGCCGACGCG
CAGCTTCGCTTCCTCTGCGAGGCGGGTTTTTCGGCCGGGGACGCCGTCAATGCGCTGATGACAATCAGCT
ACTTCACTGTTGGGGCCGTGCTTGAGGAGCAGGCCGGCGACAGCGATGCCGGCGAGCGCGGCGGCACCGT
TGAACAGGCTCCGCTCTCGCCGCTGTTGCGGGCCGCGATAGACGCCTTCGACGAAGCCGGTCCGGACGCA
GCGTTCGAGCAGGGACTCGCGGTGATTGTCGATGGATTGGCGAAAAGGAGGCTCGTTGTCAGGAACGTTG
AAGGACCGAGAAAGGGTGACGATTGATCAGGACCGCTGCCGGAGCGCAACCCACTCACTACAGCAGAGCC
ATGTAGACAACATCCCCTCCCCCTTTCCACCGCGTCAGACGCCCGTAGCAGCCCGCTACGGGCTTTTTCA
TGCCCTGCCCTAGCGTCCAAGCCTCACGGCCGCGCTCGGCCTCTCTGGCGGCCTTCTGGCGCTCTTCCGC
TTCCTCGCTCACTGACTCGCTGCGCTCGGTCGTTCGGCTGCGGCGAGCGGTATCAGCTCACTCAAAGGCG
GTAATACGGTTATCCACAGAATCAGGGGATAACGCAGGAAAGAACATGTGAGCAAAAGGCCAGCAAAAGG
CCAGGAACCGTAAAAAGGCCGCGTTGCTGGCGTTTTTCCATAGGCTCCGCCCCCCTGACGAGCATCACAA
AAATCGACGCTCAAGTCAGAGGTGGCGAAACCCGACAGGACTATAAAGATACCAGGCGTTTCCCCCTGGA
AGCTCCCTCGTGCGCTCTCCTGTTCCGACCCTGCCGCTTACCGGATACCTGTCCGCCTTTCTCCCTTCGG
GAAGCGTGGCGCTTTTCCGCTGCATAACCCTGCTTCGGGGTCATTATAGCGATTTTTTCGGTATATCCAT
CCTTTTTCGCACGATATACAGGATTTTGCCAAAGGGTTCGTGTAGACTTTCCTTGGTGTATCCAACGGCG
TCAGCCGGGCAGGATAGGTGAAGTAGGCCCACCCGCGAGCGGGTGTTCCTTCTTCACTGTCCCTTATTCG
CACCTGGCGGTGCTCAACGGGAATCCTGCTCTGCGAGGCTGGCCGGCTACCGCCGGCGTAACAGATGAGG
GCAAGCGGATGGCTGATGAAACCAAGCCAACCAGGAAGGGCAGCCCACCTATCAAGGTGTACTGCCTTCC
AGACGAACGAAGAGCGATTGAGGAAAAGGCGGCGGCGGCCGGCATGAGCCTGTCGGCCTACCTGCTGGCC
GTCGGCCAGGGCTACAAAATCACGGGCGTCGTGGACTATGAGCACGTCCGCGAGCTGGCCCGCATCAATG
GCGACCTGGGCCGCCTGGGCGGCCTGCTGAAACTCTGGCTCACCGACGACCCGCGCACGGCGCGGTTCGG
TGATGCCACGATCCTCGCCCTGCTGGCGAAGATCGAAGAGAAGCAGGACGAGCTTGGCAAGGTCATGATG
GGCGTGGTCCGCCCGAGGGCAGAGCCATGACTTTTTTAGCCGCTAAAACGGCCGGGGGGTGCGCGTGATT
GCCAAGCACGTCCCCATGCGCTCCATCAAGAAGAGCGACTTCGCGGAGCTGGTGAAGTACATCACCGACG
AGCAAGGCAAGACCGAGCGCCTTTCCGACGCTCACCGGGCTGGTTGCCCTCGCCGCTGGGCTGGCGGCCG
TCTATGGCCCTGCAAACGCGCCAGAAACGCCGTCGAAGCCGTGTGCGAGACACCGCGGCCGCCGGCGTTG
TGGATACCTCGCGGAAAACTTGGCCCTCACTGACAGATGAGGGGCGGACGTTGACACTTGAGGGGCCGAC
TCACCCGGCGCGGCGTTGACAGATGAGGGGCAGGCTCGATTTCGGCCGGCGACGTGGAGCTGGCCAGCCT
CGCAAATCGGCGAAAACGCCTGATTTTACGCGAGTTTCCCACAGATGATGTGGACAAGCCTGGGGATAAG
TGCCCTGCGGTATTGACACTTGAGGGGCGCGACTACTGACAGATGAGGGGCGCGATCCTTGACACTTGAG
GGGCAGAGTGCTGACAGATGAGGGGCGCACCTATTGACATTTGAGGGGCTGTCCACAGGCAGAAAATCCA
GCATTTGCAAGGGTTTCCGCCCGTTTTTCGGCCACCGCTAACCTGTCTTTTAACCTGCTTTTAAACCAAT
ATTTATAAACCTTGTTTTTAACCAGGGCTGCGCCCTGTGCGCGTGACCGCGCACGCCGAAGGGGGGTGCC
CCCCCTTCTCGAACCCTCCCGGCCCGCTAACGCGGGCCTCCCATCCCCCCAGGGGCTGCGCCCCTCGGCC
GCGAACGGCCTCACCCCAAAAATGGCAGCGCTGGCAGTCCTTGCCATTGCCGGGATCGGGGCAGTAACGG
GATGGGCGATCAGCCCGAGCGCGACGCCCGGAAGCATTGACGTGCCGCAGGTGCTGGCATCGACATTCAG
CGACCAGGTGCCGGGCAGTGAGGGCGGCGGCCTGGGTGGCGGCCTGCCCTTCACTTCGGCCGTCGGGGCA
TTCACGGACTTCATGGCGGGGCCGGCAATTTTTACCTTGGGCATTCTTGGCATAGTGGTCGCGGGTGCCG
TGCTCGTGTTCGGGGGTGCGATAAACCCAGCGAACCATTTGAGGTGATAGGTAAGATTATACCGAGGTAT
GAAAACGAGAATTGGACCTTTACAGAATTACTCTATGAAGCGCCATATTTAAAAAGCTACCAAGACGAAG
AGGATGAAGAGGATGAGGAGGCAGATTGCCTTGAATATATTGACAATACTGATAAGATAATATATCTTTT
ATATAGAAGATATCGCCGTATGTAAGGATTTCAGGGGGCAAGGCATAGGCAGCGCGCTTATCAATATATC
TATAGAATGGGCAAAGCATAAAAACTTGCATGGACTAATGCTTGAAACCAGGACAATAACCTTATAGCTT
GTAAATTCTATCATAATTGGGTAATGACTCCAACTTATTGATAGTGTTTTATGTTCAGATAATGCCCGAT
GACTTTGTCATGCAGCTCCACCGATTTTGAGAACGACAGCGACTTCCGTCCCAGCCGTGCCAGGTGCTGC
CTCAGATTCAGGTTATGCCGCTCAATTCGCTGCGTATATCGCTTGCTGATTACGTGCAGCTTTCCCTTCA
GGCGGGATTCATACAGCGGCCAGCCATCCGTCATCCATATCACCACGTCAAAGGGTGACAGCAGGCTCAT
AAGACGCCCCAGCGTCGCCATAGTGCGTTCACCGAATACGTGCGCAACAACCGTCTTCCGGAGACTGTCA
TACGCGTAAAACAGCCAGCGCTGGCGCGATTTAGCCCCGACATAGCCCCACTGTTCGTCCATTTCCGCGC
AGACGATGACGTCACTGCCCGGCTGTATGCGCGAGGTTACCGACTGCGGCCTGAGTTTTTTAAGTGACGT
AAAATCGTGTTGAGGCCAACGCCCATAATGCGGGCTGTTGCCCGGCATCCAACGCCATTCATGGCCATAT
CAATGATTTTCTGGTGCGTACCGGGTTGAGAAGCGGTGTAAGTGAACTGCAGTTGCCATGTTTTACGGCA
GTGAGAGCAGAGATAGCGCTGATGTCCGGCGGTGCTTTTGCCGTTACGCACCACCCCGTCAGTAGCTGAA
CAGGAGGGACAGCTGATAGAAACAGAAGCCACTGGAGCACCTCAAAAACACCATCATACACTAAATCAGT
AAGTTGGCAGCATCACCCATAATTGTGGTTTCAAAATCGGCTCCGTCGATACTATGTTATACGCCAACTT
TGAAAACAACTTTGAAAAAGCTGTTTTCTGGTATTTAAGGTTTTAGAATGCAAGGAACAGTGAATTGGAG
TTCGTCTTGTTATAATTAGCTTCTTGGGGTATCTTTAAATACTGTAGAAAAGAGGAAGGAAATAATAAAT
GGCTAAAATGAGAATATCACCGGAATTGAAAAAACTGATCGAAAAATACCGCTGCGTAAAAGATACGGAA
GGAATGTCTCCTGCTAAGGTATATAAGCTGGTGGGAGAAAATGAAAACCTATATTTAAAAATGACGGACA
GCCGGTATAAAGGGACCACCTATGATGTGGAACGGGAAAAGGACATGATGCTATGGCTGGAAGGAAAGCT
GCCTGTTCCAAAGGTCCTGCACTTTGAACGGCATGATGGCTGGAGCAATCTGCTCATGAGTGAGGCCGAT
GGCGTCCTTTGCTCGGAAGAGTATGAAGATGAACAAAGCCCTGAAAAGATTATCGAGCTGTATGCGGAGT
GCATCAGGCTCTTTCACTCCATCGACATATCGGATTGTCCCTATACGAATAGCTTAGACAGCCGCTTAGC
CGAATTGGATTACTTACTGAATAACGATCTGGCCGATGTGGATTGCGAAAACTGGGAAGAAGACACTCCA
TTTAAAGATCCGCGCGAGCTGTATGATTTTTTAAAGACGGAAAAGCCCGAAGAGGAACTTGTCTTTTCCC
ACGGCGACCTGGGAGACAGCAACATCTTTGTGAAAGATGGCAAAGTAAGTGGCTTTATTGATCTTGGGAG
AAGCGGCAGGGCGGACAAGTGGTATGACATTGCCTTCTGCGTCCGGTCGATCAGGGAGGATATCGGGGAA
GAACAGTATGTCGAGCTATTTTTTGACTTACTGGGGATCAAGCCTGATTGGGAGAAAATAAAATATTATA
TTTTACTGGATGAATTGTTTTAGTACCTAGATGTGGCGCAACGATGCCGGCGACAAGCAGGAGCGCACCG
ACTTCTTCCGCATCAAGTGTTTTGGCTCTCAGGCCGAGGCCCACGGCAAGTATTTGGGCAAGGGGTCGCT
GGTATTCGTGCAGGGCAAGATTCGGAATACCAAGTACGAGAAGGACGGCCAGACGGTCTACGGGACCGAC
TTCATTGCCGATAAGGTGGATTATCTGGACACCAAGGCACCAGGCGGGTCAAATCAGGAATAAGGGCACA
TTGCCCCGGCGTGAGTCGGGGCAATCCCGCAAGGAGGGTGAATGAATCGGACGTTTGACCGGAAGGCATA
CAGGCAAGAACTGATCGACGCGGGGTTTTCCGCCGAGGATGCCGAAACCATCGCAAGCCGCACCGTCATG
CGTGCGCCCCGCGAAACCTTCCAGTCCGTCGGCTCGATGGTCCAGCAAGCTACGGCCAAGATCGAGCGCG
ACAGCGTGCAACTGGCTCCCCCTGCCCTGCCCGCGCCATCGGCCGCCGTGGAGCGTTCGCGTCGTCTCGA
ACAGGAGGCGGCAGGTTTGGCGAAGTCGATGACCATCGACACGCGAGGAACTATGACGACCAAGAAGCGA
AAAACCGCCGGCGAGGACCTGGCAAAACAGGTCAGCGAGGCCAAGCAGGCCGCGTTGCTGAAACACACGA
AGCAGCAGATCAAGGAAATGCAGCTTTCCTTGTTCGATATTGCGCCGTGGCCGGACACGATGCGAGCGAT
GCCAAACGACACGGCCCGCTCTGCCCTGTTCACCACGCGCAACAAGAAAATCCCGCGCGAGGCGCTGCAA
AACAAGGTCATTTTCCACGTCAACAAGGACGTGAAGATCACCTACACCGGCGTCGAGCTGCGGGCCGACG
ATGACGAACTGGTGTGGCAGCAGGTGTTGGAGTACGCGAAGCGCACCCCTATCGGCGAGCCGATCACCTT
CACGTTCTACGAGCTTTGCCAGGACCTGGGCTGGTCGATCAATGGCCGGTATTACACGAAGGCCGAGGAA
TGCCTGTCGCGCCTACAGGCGACGGCGATGGGCTTCACGTCCGACCGCGTTGGGCACCTGGAATCGGTGT
CGCTGCTGCACCGCTTCCGCGTCCTGGACCGTGGCAAGAAAACGTCCCGTTGCCAGGTCCTGATCGACGA
GGAAATCGTCGTGCTGTTTGCTGGCGACCACTACACGAAATTCATATGGGAGAAGTACCGCAAGCTGTCG
CCGACGGCCCGACGGATGTTCGACTATTTCAGCTCGCACCGGGAGCCGTACCCGCTCAAGCTGGAAACCT
TCCGCCTCATGTGCGGATCGGATTCCACCCGCGTGAAGAAGTGGCGCGAGCAGGTCGGCGAAGCCTGCGA
AGAGTTGCGAGGCAGCGGCCTGGTGGAACACGCCTGGGTCAATGATGACCTGGTGCATTGCAAACGCTAG
GGCCTTGTGGGGTCAGTTCCGGCTGGGGGTTCAGCAGCCAGCGCTTTACTGGCATTTCAGGAACAAGCGG
GCACTGCTCGACGCACTTGCTTCGCTCAGTATCGCTCGGGACGCACGGCGCGCTCTACGAACTGCCGATA
AACAGAGGATTAAAATTGACAATTGTGATTAAGGCTCAGATTCGACGGCTTGGAGCGGCCGACGTGCAGG
ATTTCCGCGAGATCCGATTGTCGGCCCTGAAGAAAGCTCCAGAGATGTTCGGGTCCGTTTACGAGCACGA
GGAGAAAAAGCCCATGGAGGCGTTCGCTGAACGGTTGCGAGATGCCGTGGCATTCGGCGCCTACATCGAC
GGCGAGATCATTGGGCTGTCGGTCTTCAAACAGGAGGACGGCCCCAAGGACGCTCACAAGGCGCATCTGT
CCGGCGTTTTCGTGGAGCCCGAACAGCGAGGCCGAGGGGTCGCCGGTATGCTGCTGCGGGCGTTGCCGGC
GGGTTTATTGCTCGTGATGATCGTCCGACAGATTCCAACGGGAATCTGGTGGATGCGCATCTTCATCCTC
GGCGCACTTAATATTTCGCTATTCTGGAGCTTGTTGTTTATTTCGGTCTACCGCCTGCCGGGCGGGGTCG
CGGCGACGGTAGGCGCTGTGCAGCCGCTGATGGTCGTGTTCATCTCTGCCGCTCTGCTAGGTAGCCCGAT
ACGATTGATGGCGGTCCTGGGGGCTATTTGCGGAACTGCGGGCGTGGCGCTGTTGGTGTTGACACCAAAC
GCAGCGCTAGATCCTGTCGGCGTCGCAGCGGGCCTGGCGGGGGCGGTTTCCATGGCGTTCGGAACCGTGC
TGACCCGCAAGTGGCAACCTCCCGTGCCTCTGCTCACCTTTACCGCCTGGCAACTGGCGGCCGGAGGACT
TCTGCTCGTTCCAGTAGCTTTAGTGTTTGATCCGCCAATCCCGATGCCTACAGGAACCAATGTTCTCGGC
CTGGCGTGGCTCGGCCTGATCGGAGCGGGTTTAACCTACTTCCTTTGGTTCCGGGGGATCTCGCGACTCG
AACCTACAGTTGTTTCCTTACTGGGCTTTCTCAGCCCCAGATCTGGGGTCGATCAGCCGGGGATGCATCA
GGCCGACAGTCGGAACTTCGGGTCCCCGACCTGTACCATTCGGTGAGCAATGGATAGGGGAGTTGATATC
GTCAACGTTCACTTCTAAAGAAATAGCGCCACTCAGCTTCCTCAGCGGCTTTATCCAGCGATTTCCTATT
ATGTCGGCATAGTTCTCAAGATCGACAGCCTGTCACGGTTAAGCGAGAAATGAATAAGAAGGCTGATAAT
TCGGATCTCTGCGAGGGAGATGATATTTGATCACAGGCAGCAACGCTCTGTCATCGTTACAATCAACATG
CTACCCTCCGCGAGATCATCCGTGTTTCAAACCCGGCAGCTTAGTTGCCGTTCTTCCGAATAGCATCGGT
AACATGAGCAAAGTCTGCCGCCTTACAACGGCTCTCCCGCTGACGCCGTCCCGGACTGATGGGCTGCCTG
TATCGAGTGGTGATTTTGTGCCGAGCTGCCGGTCGGGGAGCTGTTGGCTGGCTGGTGGCAGGATATATTG
TGGTGTAAACAAATTGACGCTTAGACAACTTAATAACACATTGCGGACGTTTTTAATGTACTGGGGTGGT
TTTTCTTTTCACCAGTGAGACGGGCAACAGCTGATTGCCCTTCACCGCCTGGCCCTGAGAGAGTTGCAGC
AAGCGGTCCACGCTGGTTTGCCCCAGCAGGCGAAAATCCTGTTTGATGGTGGTTCCGAAATCGGCAAAAT
CCCTTATAAATCAAAAGAATAGCCCGAGATAGGGT
[37 nt withheld, positions 13826-13862]
AAAGAACGTGGACTCCAACGTCAAAGG
[141 nt withheld, positions 13890-14030]
G
[44 nt withheld, positions 14032-14075]
CATTCAGGCTGCGCAACTGTTGGGAAGGGCGATCGGTGCGGGCCTCTTCGCTATTACGCCAGCTGGCGAA
AGGGGGATGTGCTGCAAGGCGATTAAGTTGGGTAACGCCAGGGTTTTCCCAGTCACGACGTTGTAAAACG
ACGGCCAGTGAATTAATTCCCATCTTGAAAGAAATATAGTTTAAATATTTATTGATAAAATAACAAGTCA
GGTATTATAGTCCAAGCAAAAACATAAATTTATTGATGCAAGTTTAAATTCAGAAATATTTCAATAACTG
ATTATATCAGCTGGTACATTGCCGTAGATGAAAGACTGAGTGCGATATTATGTGTAATACATAAATTGAT
GATATAGCTAGCTTAGCTCATCGGGGGATCG
Features (pLannotate 1.2.2; 32 found; start..end, strand, type, name):
     28..820     -  CDS            NeoR/KanR (fragment): aminoglycoside phosphotransferase from Tn5; aph(3')-II (or nptII); confers resistance to neomycin, kanamycin, and G418 (Geneticin®)
    881..1060    -  promoter       NOS promoter: nopaline synthase promoter
   1140..1484    -  CDS            tnpA (fragment): TN5P_ECOLX - Also known as tnp. Experimental evidence at protein level: Swiss-Prot protein existence level 1. Mediates transposition of transposon Tn5 by a 'cut and paste' mechanism. First, the monomeric transposase binds the 19 bp inverted DNA repeats flanking the transposon. Then, dimerization of the DNA- bound transposase creates a synaptic DNA complex. After nicking of the first DNA strand, excision of the transposon proceeds through a series of intermediates. The transposase then mediates the insertion of the transposon at a new site by strand transfer. The activity of the wild- type tran
   2114..2374    +  CDS            lexA (fragment): LEXA_ECOLI - Also known as exrA, spr, tsl, umuA. Experimental evidence at protein level: Swiss-Prot protein existence level 1. Represses a number of genes involved in the response to DNA damage (SOS response), including recA and lexA. Binds to the 16 bp palindromic sequence 5'-CTGTATATATATACAG-3'. In the presence of single- stranded DNA, RecA interacts with LexA causing an autocatalytic cleavage which disrupts the DNA-binding part of LexA, leading to derepression of the SOS regulon and eventually DNA repair. Implicated in hydroxy radical-mediated cell death induced by hydroxyurea treatment (Pu
   2621..3562    +  CDS            ESR1 (fragment): ESR1_HUMAN - Also known as ESR, NR3A1. Experimental evidence at protein level: Swiss-Prot protein existence level 1. [Isoform 3]: Involved in activation of NOS3 and endothelial nitric oxide production (PubMed:21937726). Isoforms lacking one or several functional domains are thought to modulate transcriptional activity by competitive ligand or DNA binding and/or heterodimerization with the full-length receptor (PubMed:10970861). Binds to ERE and inhibits isoform 1 (PubMed:10970861). From Homo sapiens (Human).
   3589..3678    +  CDS            NR3C1 (fragment): GCR_RABIT - Also known as GRL. Experimental evidence at protein level: Swiss-Prot protein existence level 1. Receptor for glucocorticoids (GC). Has a dual mode of action: as a transcription factor that binds to glucocorticoid response elements (GRE), both for nuclear and mitochondrial DNA, and as a modulator of other transcription factors. Affects inflammatory responses, cellular proliferation and differentiation in target tissues. Involved in chromatin remodeling. Plays a role in rapid mRNA degradation by binding to the 5' UTR of target mRNAs and interacting with PNRC2 in a ligand-dependent m
   3708..4002    +  terminator     E9 terminator (fragment): terminator and polyadenylation signal from the pea rbcS-E9 gene
   4052..4080    -  promoter       GAL1 promoter (fragment): S. cerevisiae GAL1; inducible promoter, regulated by Gal4
   4244..4303    -  promoter       GAL10 promoter (fragment): S. cerevisiae GAL10; inducible promoter, regulated by Gal4
   4322..4368    +  promoter       minimal CaMV 35S promoter: minimal 35S promoter from cauliflower mosaic virus
   4478..4525    +  CDS            GFP11: 11th β-strand of superfolder GFP associates with GFP(1-10), consisting of the first 10 β-strands, to reconstitute fluorescent GFP (Cabantous et al., 2005; Kamiyama et al., 2016)
   4557..4809    +  terminator     NOS terminator: nopaline synthase terminator and poly(A) signal
   4823..4853    -  promoter       NOS promoter (fragment): nopaline synthase promoter
   4977..5001    +  misc_feature   RB T-DNA repeat: right border repeat from nopaline C58 T-DNA
   5111..5360    -  CDS            TcR (fragment): tetracycline efflux protein; tetA; confers resistance to tetracycline
   5466..6116    +  CDS            TetR: tetracycline resistance regulatory protein; tetR
   6475..6665    -  rep_origin     ori (fragment): high-copy-number ColE1/pMB1/pBR322/pUC origin of replication
   6797..6906    +  oriT           oriT: incP origin of transfer
   6939..7310    +  CDS            traJ: oriT-recognizing protein; traJ
   7447..8078    +  rep_origin     oriV: incP origin of replication
   8142..8417    +  CDS            klaC (fragment): KLAC_ECOLX - Also known as telB. Protein predicted: Swiss-Prot protein existence level 4. Belongs to the kla operon, which is associated with cryptic tellurite resistance, and IncW plasmid fertility inhibition. From Escherichia coli.
   8420..8614    +  CDS            satA (fragment): STA_BACSU - Also known as yyaR. Experimental evidence at protein level: Swiss-Prot protein existence level 1. Involved in resistance to streptothricin, a broad-spectrum antibiotic produced by streptomycetes. Detoxifies streptothricin via acetylation of the beta amino group of the first beta-lysyl moiety of streptothricin. From Bacillus subtilis (strain 168).
   8613..8744    +  CDS            satA (fragment): STA_BACSU - Also known as yyaR. Experimental evidence at protein level: Swiss-Prot protein existence level 1. Involved in resistance to streptothricin, a broad-spectrum antibiotic produced by streptomycetes. Detoxifies streptothricin via acetylation of the beta amino group of the first beta-lysyl moiety of streptothricin. From Bacillus subtilis (strain 168).
   8770..9537    -  mobile_element IS1: prokaryotic transposable element IS1
   9729..10523   +  CDS            KanR: aminoglycoside phosphotransferase; aphA-3; confers resistance to kanamycin
  10822..11970   +  CDS            trfA: trans-acting replication protein that binds to and activates oriV
  11990..12109   +  CDS            tetR (fragment): TETR1_ECOLX - Experimental evidence at protein level: Swiss-Prot protein existence level 1. TetR is the repressor of the tetracycline resistance element; its N-terminal region forms a helix-turn-helix structure and binds DNA. Binding of tetracycline to TetR reduces the repressor affinity for the tetracycline resistance gene (tetA) promoter operator sites. From Escherichia coli.
  13566..13590   +  misc_feature   LB T-DNA repeat: left border repeat from nopaline C58 T-DNA
  13644..13774   -  CDS            lacI (fragment): lac repressor; lacI; The lac repressor binds to the lac operator to inhibit transcription in E. coli. This inhibition can be relieved by adding lactose or isopropyl-β-D-thiogalactopyranoside (IPTG).
  13775..14075   -  rep_origin     M13 ori (fragment) (sequence partly withheld): M13 bacteriophage origin of replication; arrow indicates direction of (+) strand synthesis
  14073..14228   -  CDS            lacZα (fragment) (sequence partly withheld): LacZα fragment of β-galactosidase; lacZ fragment
  14237..14437   -  terminator     gene 7 terminator: transcription terminator for octopine-type Ti plasmid gene 7
