[The description below was written by a language model from this plasmid's Addgene catalogue record and pLannotate feature annotations shown in this document.]
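Description:
UBQ10:sXVE:(MCS)-S11 is an empty-backbone binary vector for Agrobacterium-mediated plant transformation, built on the UBQ10:sXVE:GFPc:Kan backbone and totalling about 14.5 kb. It is designed for inducible expression of one component of a tripartite split-sfGFP system. The vector portion outside the T-DNA is of the broad-host-range IncP type. It carries oriV with its activator trfA, plus oriT and traJ for conjugal transfer, which is consistent with the recorded low copy number in E. coli. Bacterial selection is by kanamycin through an aphA-3 KanR gene. Fragments of tetracycline-resistance genes, an IS1 element and other remnants are also annotated in this region and appear to be backbone leftovers.

Between the left and right nopaline-type T-DNA borders lie three functional units. A NOS promoter drives an nptII (NeoR/KanR) gene for kanamycin selection of transformed plants, with a gene 7 terminator annotated just beyond it. The XVE activator is detected as LexA DNA-binding and human estrogen receptor fragments and is followed by the pea rbcS-E9 terminator. The UBQ10 promoter that the record says drives it is not itself annotated, nor is the VP16 part of a standard XVE. Downstream, a minimal CaMV 35S promoter forms the responsive promoter. In the XVE design it is activated when estradiol-bound XVE binds upstream LexA operator sites, which the annotation does not call directly.

This promoter leads into the cloning site, followed by GFP11, the eleventh β-strand of superfolder GFP, and a NOS terminator. A gene inserted by restriction cloning is therefore expressed as a C-terminal S11 fusion. With partner constructs supplying the other split-sfGFP parts, fluorescence is reconstituted to report protein–protein interactions, including those of membrane proteins, in planta.
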