Addgene plasmid #108179: UBQ10:sXVE:(MCS)-S11
Purpose: (Empty Backbone) Binary vectors used for the inducible expression of tripartite split-sfGFP components in plants
Depositing lab: Tzu-Yin Liu. Depositing organization: National Tsing Hua University. Publication: Detection of membrane protein-protein interaction in planta based on dual intein-coupled tripartite split-GFP association. Liu TY, Chou WC, Chen WY, Chu CY, Dai CY, Wu PY. Plant J. 2018 Feb 16. doi: 10.1111/tpj.13874. PubMed 29451720.
Backbone
  Vector backbone: UBQ10:sXVE:GFPc:Kan
  Backbone manufacturer: Jörg Kudla
  Backbone size (bp): 14456
  Vector type: Plant Expression, Synthetic Biology
  Promoter: UBQ10:sXVE
  Selectable markers: Kanamycin
Growth in bacteria
  Bacterial resistance: Kanamycin, 50 μg/mL
  Growth temperature: 37°C
  Growth strain: DH5alpha
  Copy number: Low Copy
Gene/Insert
  Cloning method: Restriction Enzyme
  Sequencing primers: 5′ cttcgcaagacccttcc; 3′ TCGCGTATTAAATGTATAATTGCGGGACTC
Terms and licenses: Academic/Nonprofit Terms; Industry Terms: Not Available to Industry
How to cite: UBQ10:sXVE:(MCS)-S11 was a gift from Tzu-Yin Liu (Addgene plasmid # 108179 ; http://n2t.net/addgene:108179 ; RRID:Addgene_108179)
