>Addgene plasmid #108179 | UBQ10:sXVE:(MCS)-S11 | depositor partial sequence | sequence record 204021 | (MCS)-S11
GGATCCGGCGCGCCCGGGTTAATTAACTCGAGTCTAGTGGTGGAGGGTCTGGTGGCGGATCAACCAGTGA
AAAGCGTGACCACATGGTCCTTCTTGAGTATGTAACTGCTGCTGGGATTACAGATGCTAGCTAA
